Addgene plasmid #92348: pEGFP-Alus-Apobec3G
Purpose: Plasmid for expression of GFP gene with a Apobec3G gene intron derived Alu element containing 3'UTR.
Depositing lab: Gordon Carmichael & Ling-Ling Chen. Depositing organization: University of Connecticut Health Center. Publication: Alu element-mediated gene silencing. Chen LL, DeCerbo JN, Carmichael GG. EMBO J. 2008 Jun 18;27(12):1694-705. doi: 10.1038/emboj.2008.94. Epub 2008 May 22. PubMed 18497743.
Backbone
  Vector backbone: pEGFP-c1
  Vector type: Mammalian Expression
Growth in bacteria
  Bacterial resistance: Kanamycin, 50 μg/mL
  Growth temperature: 37°C
  Growth strain: DH5alpha
  Copy number: High Copy
Gene/Insert
  Gene/Insert name: Apobec3G gene intron derived Alu element containing 3'UTR
  Species: H. sapiens (human)
  Entrez Gene: APOBEC3G (a.k.a. A3G, ARCD, ARP-9, ARP9, CEM-15, CEM15, MDS019, bK150C2.7, dJ494G10.1)
  Promoter: CMV
  Cloning method: Restriction Enzyme; 5′ cloning site unknown (unknown if destroyed); 3′ cloning site unknown (unknown if destroyed)
  Sequencing primers: 5′ EGFP-C
Terms and licenses: Academic/Nonprofit Terms; Industry Terms: Not Available to Industry
How to cite: pEGFP-Alus-Apobec3G was a gift from Gordon Carmichael & Ling-Ling Chen (Addgene plasmid # 92348 ; http://n2t.net/addgene:92348 ; RRID:Addgene_92348)
