[The description below was written by a language model from this plasmid's Addgene catalogue record and pLannotate feature annotations shown in this document.]
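Description:
pEGFP-Alus-Apobec3G is a mammalian expression plasmid of about 5.1 kb built on the pEGFP-C1 backbone. It serves as a reporter in which the EGFP transcript carries a 3'UTR containing Alu element sequence taken from an intron of the human APOBEC3G gene. The CMV immediate early enhancer and promoter drive the EGFP coding sequence. The human insert lies downstream of EGFP, in the region of the former multiple cloning site, of which only a fragment remains. The SV40 polyadenylation signal follows and terminates the transcript. The automated annotation does not label the Alu sequence itself. The reverse-strand hit to a C9orf85 fragment inside this interval is probably a spurious match to repetitive human sequence rather than a real coding feature. The restriction sites used for cloning are not recorded, and neither is the number or orientation of the Alu copies, although the plural "Alus" in the name suggests more than one.

The backbone carries a high-copy ColE1/pUC origin for propagation in E. coli and an f1 origin. Its NeoR/KanR cassette is preceded by both a bacterial promoter and the SV40 enhancer/early promoter and ends with the HSV TK poly(A) signal. The same gene therefore confers kanamycin resistance in bacteria and allows G418 selection in transfected mammalian cells. The short ble, large T antigen and bGH poly(A) fragments appear to be residual backbone or annotation matches.

The associated work concerns Alu element-mediated gene silencing. In that context, the plasmid is suited to testing how Alu-containing 3'UTRs affect expression of a linked reporter, with EGFP fluorescence as the readout.
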