Features (pLannotate 1.2.2; 16 found; start..end, strand, type, name):
      1..304     +  enhancer       CMV enhancer: human cytomegalovirus immediate early enhancer
    305..508     +  promoter       CMV promoter: human cytomegalovirus (CMV) immediate early promoter
    553..1269    +  CDS            EGFP: EGFP is a basic (constitutively fluorescent) green fluorescent protein published in 1996, derived from Aequorea victoria. It is reported to be a rapidly-maturing weak dimer with moderate acid sensitivity.
   1393..1602    -  CDS            C9orf85 (fragment): CI085_HUMAN - Experimental evidence at protein level: Swiss-Prot protein existence level 1. From Homo sapiens (Human).
   1698..1742    +  misc_feature   MCS (fragment): multiple cloning site
   1759..1843    +  CDS            large T antigen (fragment): large T antigen from SV40 (simian virus 40)
   1866..1987    +  polyA_signal   SV40 poly(A) signal: SV40 polyadenylation signal
   2021..2449    -  rep_origin     f1 ori (sequence partly withheld): f1 bacteriophage origin of replication; arrow indicates direction of (+) strand synthesis
   2476..2580    +  promoter       AmpR promoter: bla
   2582..2939    +  promoter       SV40 promoter: SV40 enhancer and early promoter
   2974..3768    +  CDS            NeoR/KanR: aminoglycoside phosphotransferase from Tn5; aph(3')-II (or nptII); confers resistance to neomycin, kanamycin, and G418 (Geneticin®)
   3789..3941    +  CDS            ble (fragment): BLE_KLEPN - Experimental evidence at protein level: Swiss-Prot protein existence level 1. Binding protein with a strong affinity to the bleomycin family of antibiotics. Binds to CL990; an antimitotic-antibiotic compound. From Klebsiella pneumoniae.
   4000..4047    +  polyA_signal   HSV TK poly(A) signal: herpes simplex virus thymidine kinase polyadenylation signal (Cole and Stacy, 1985)
   4138..4154    -  polyA_signal   bGH poly(A) signal (fragment): bovine growth hormone polyadenylation signal
   4376..4964    +  rep_origin     ori: high-copy-number ColE1/pMB1/pBR322/pUC origin of replication
   5079..5138    +  enhancer       CMV enhancer (fragment): human cytomegalovirus immediate early enhancer
>Addgene plasmid #92348 | pEGFP-Alus-Apobec3G | addgene full sequence | sequence record 192128 | Addgene NGS Result
CGTTACATAACTTACGGTAAATGGCCCGCCTGGCTGACCGCCCAACGACCCCCGCCCATTGACGTCAATA
ATGACGTATGTTCCCATAGTAACGCCAATAGGGACTTTCCATTGACGTCAATGGGTGGAGTATTTACGGT
AAACTGCCCACTTGGCAGTACATCAAGTGTATCATATGCCAAGTACGCCCCCTATTGACGTCAATGACGG
TAAATGGCCCGCCTGGCATTATGCCCAGTACATGACCTTATGGGACTTTCCTACTTGGCAGTACATCTAC
GTATTAGTCATCGCTATTACCATGGTGATGCGGTTTTGGCAGTACATCAATGGGCGTGGATAGCGGTTTG
ACTCACGGGGATTTCCAAGTCTCCACCCCATTGACGTCAATGGGAGTTTGTTTTGGCACCAAAATCAACG
GGACTTTCCAAAATGTCGTAACAACTCCGCCCCATTGACGCAAATGGGCGGTAGGCGTGTACGGTGGGAG
GTCTATATAAGCAGAGCTGGTTTAGTGAACCGTCAGATCCGCTAGCGCTACCGGTCGCCACCATGGTGAG
CAAGGGCGAGGAGCTGTTCACCGGGGTGGTGCCCATCCTGGTCGAGCTGGACGGCGACGTAAACGGCCAC
AAGTTCAGCGTGTCCGGCGAGGGCGAGGGCGATGCCACCTACGGCAAGCTGACCCTGAAGTTCATCTGCA
CCACCGGCAAGCTGCCCGTGCCCTGGCCCACCCTCGTGACCACCCTGACCTACGGCGTGCAGTGCTTCAG
CCGCTACCCCGACCACATGAAGCAGCACGACTTCTTCAAGTCCGCCATGCCCGAAGGCTACGTCCAGGAG
CGCACCATCTTCTTCAAGGACGACGGCAACTACAAGACCCGCGCCGAGGTGAAGTTCGAGGGCGACACCC
TGGTGAACCGCATCGAGCTGAAGGGCATCGACTTCAAGGAGGACGGCAACATCCTGGGGCACAAGCTGGA
GTACAACTACAACAGCCACAACGTCTATATCATGGCCGACAAGCAGAAGAACGGCATCAAGGTGAACTTC
AAGATCCGCCACAACATCGAGGACGGCAGCGTGCAGCTCGCCGACCACTACCAGCAGAACACCCCCATCG
GCGACGGCCCCGTGCTGCTGCCCGACAACCACTACCTGAGCACCCAGTCCGCCCTGAGCAAAGACCCCAA
CGAGAAGCGCGATCACATGGTCCTGCTGGAGTTCGTGACCGCCGCCGGGATCACTCTCGGCATGGACGAG
CTGTACAAGTCCGGACTCAGATCTTGATAATTGTCACACCGAGTCTTTGAAATGAGCTGCGTGGGTCACG
TACAGTGGGTGGCTCGCACCTCTAATCCCAGCACTTTGGGAGGCCAAGGCGGGCAGATCACCTGAAGTTA
GATATTCAAAACCGGCCTGGGCAACATGGTGAAATCCCATCTCTACTAAAAATACAAAAAAAAAAAAAAT
TAGCCAGGCATGGTGGCAGTCACCTGTAATCCCAGCTACTCGGGAGGCTGAGGCAGGAGAACCACTTGAT
CCCATGAGGCAGAGGTTGTAGTGAGCCAAGATTGCATCCTTGCATTCCAGCCTGGGCAACAAGAGCGAAA
CTCCATCTCAAAAAAAAAGAAATGAGTGGTGTATTTTTCAGGTGCCCAGGTCTCTAATCAGAGCCCCATT
TCAAGTACTCAGTAGTCCAAGCTTCGAATTCTGCAGTCGACGGTACCGCGGGCCCGGGATCCACCGGATC
TAGATAACTGATCATAATCAGCCATACCACATTTGTAGAGGTTTTACTTGCTTTAAAAAACCTCCCACAC
CTCCCCCTGAACCTGAAACATAAAATGAATGCAATTGTTGTTGTTAACTTGTTTATTGCAGCTTATAATG
GTTACAAATAAAGCAATAGCATCACAAATTTCACAAATAAAGCATTTTTTTCACTGCATTCTAGTTGTGG
TTTGTCCAAACTCATCAATGTATCTTAACGCGTAAATTGTAAGCGTTAATATTTTGTTAAAATTCGCGTT
AAATTTTTGTTAAATCAGCTCATTTTTTAACCAATAGGCCGAAATCGGCAAAATCCCTTATAAATCAAAA
GAATAGACCGAGATAGGGT
[37 nt withheld, positions 2120-2156]
AAAGAACGTGGACTCCAACGTCAAAGG
[49 nt withheld, positions 2184-2232]
T
[91 nt withheld, positions 2234-2324]
G
[124 nt withheld, positions 2326-2449]
CAGGTGGCACTTTTCGGGGAAATGTGCGCGGAACCCCTATTTGTTTATTTTTCTAAATACATTCAAATAT
GTATCCGCTCATGAGACAATAACCCTGATAAATGCTTCAATAATATTGAAAAAGGAAGAGTCCTGAGGCG
GAAAGAACCAGCTGTGGAATGTGTGTCAGTTAGGGTGTGGAAAGTCCCCAGGCTCCCCAGCAGGCAGAAG
TATGCAAAGCATGCATCTCAATTAGTCAGCAACCAGGTGTGGAAAGTCCCCAGGCTCCCCAGCAGGCAGA
AGTATGCAAAGCATGCATCTCAATTAGTCAGCAACCATAGTCCCGCCCCTAACTCCGCCCATCCCGCCCC
TAACTCCGCCCAGTTCCGCCCATTCTCCGCCCCATGGCTGACTAATTTTTTTTATTTATGCAGAGGCCGA
GGCCGCCTCGGCCTCTGAGCTATTCCAGAAGTAGTGAGGAGGCTTTTTTGGAGGCCTAGGCTTTTGCAAA
GATCGATCAAGAGACAGGATGAGGATCGTTTCGCATGATTGAACAAGATGGATTGCACGCAGGTTCTCCG
GCCGCTTGGGTGGAGAGGCTATTCGGCTATGACTGGGCACAACAGACAATCGGCTGCTCTGATGCCGCCG
TGTTCCGGCTGTCAGCGCAGGGGCGCCCGGTTCTTTTTGTCAAGACCGACCTGTCCGGTGCCCTGAATGA
ACTGCAAGACGAGGCAGCGCGGCTATCGTGGCTGGCCACGACGGGCGTTCCTTGCGCAGCTGTGCTCGAC
GTTGTCACTGAAGCGGGAAGGGACTGGCTGCTATTGGGCGAAGTGCCGGGGCAGGATCTCCTGTCATCTC
ACCTTGCTCCTGCCGAGAAAGTATCCATCATGGCTGATGCAATGCGGCGGCTGCATACGCTTGATCCGGC
TACCTGCCCATTCGACCACCAAGCGAAACATCGCATCGAGCGAGCACGTACTCGGATGGAAGCCGGTCTT
GTCGATCAGGATGATCTGGACGAAGAGCATCAGGGGCTCGCGCCAGCCGAACTGTTCGCCAGGCTCAAGG
CGAGCATGCCCGACGGCGAGGATCTCGTCGTGACCCATGGCGATGCCTGCTTGCCGAATATCATGGTGGA
AAATGGCCGCTTTTCTGGATTCATCGACTGTGGCCGGCTGGGTGTGGCGGACCGCTATCAGGACATAGCG
TTGGCTACCCGTGATATTGCTGAAGAGCTTGGCGGCGAATGGGCTGACCGCTTCCTCGTGCTTTACGGTA
TCGCCGCTCCCGATTCGCAGCGCATCGCCTTCTATCGCCTTCTTGACGAGTTCTTCTGAGCGGGACTCTG
GGGTTCGAAATGACCGACCAAGCGACGCCCAACCTGCCATCACGAGATTTCGATTCCACCGCCGCCTTCT
ATGAAAGGTTGGGCTTCGGAATCGTTTTCCGGGACGCCGGCTGGATGATCCTCCAGCGCGGGGATCTCAT
GCTGGAGTTCTTCGCCCACCCTAGGGGGAGGCTAACTGAAACACGGAAGGAGACAATACCGGAAGGAACC
CGCGCTATGACGGCAATAAAAAGACAGAATAAAACGCACGGTGTTGGGTCGTTTGTTCATAAACGCGGGG
TTCGGTCCCAGGGCTGGCACTCTGTCGATACCCCACCGAGACCCCATTGGGGCCAATACGCCCGCGTTTC
TTCCTTTTCCCCACCCCACCCCCCAAGTTCGGGTGAAGGCCCAGGGCTCGCAGCCAACGTCGGGGCGGCA
GGCCCTGCCATAGCCTCAGGTTACTCATATATACTTTAGATTGATTTAAAACTTCATTTTTAATTTAAAA
GGATCTAGGTGAAGATCCTTTTTGATAATCTCATGACCAAAATCCCTTAACGTGAGTTTTCGTTCCACTG
AGCGTCAGACCCCGTAGAAAAGATCAAAGGATCTTCTTGAGATCCTTTTTTTCTGCGCGTAATCTGCTGC
TTGCAAACAAAAAAACCACCGCTACCAGCGGTGGTTTGTTTGCCGGATCAAGAGCTACCAACTCTTTTTC
CGAAGGTAACTGGCTTCAGCAGAGCGCAGATACCAAATACTGTTCTTCTAGTGTAGCCGTAGTTAGGCCA
CCACTTCAAGAACTCTGTAGCACCGCCTACATACCTCGCTCTGCTAATCCTGTTACCAGTGGCTGCTGCC
AGTGGCGATAAGTCGTGTCTTACCGGGTTGGACTCAAGACGATAGTTACCGGATAAGGCGCAGCGGTCGG
GCTGAACGGGGGGTTCGTGCACACAGCCCAGCTTGGAGCGAACGACCTACACCGAACTGAGATACCTACA
GCGTGAGCTATGAGAAAGCGCCACGCTTCCCGAAGGGAGAAAGGCGGACAGGTATCCGGTAAGCGGCAGG
GTCGGAACAGGAGAGCGCACGAGGGAGCTTCCAGGGGGAAACGCCTGGTATCTTTATAGTCCTGTCGGGT
TTCGCCACCTCTGACTTGAGCGTCGATTTTTGTGATGCTCGTCAGGGGGGCGGAGCCTATGGAAAAACGC
CAGCAACGCGGCCTTTTTACGGTTCCTGGCCTTTTGCTGGCCTTTTGCTCACATGTTCTTTCCTGCGTTA
TCCCCTGATTCTGTGGATAACCGTATTACCGCCATGCATTAGTTATTAATAGTAATCAATTACGGGGTCA
TTAGTTCATAGCCCATATATGGAGTTCCG
